Addgene plasmid #218256: pAAV-synmiR-8-mRuby-Pro-EGFP-8×8
Purpose: Expresses EGFP in mammalian cells regulated by a synthetic microRNA-based dosage compensation circuit
Depositing lab: Michael Elowitz. Depositing organization: California Institute of Technology.
Backbone
  Vector backbone: pAAV
  Backbone size w/o insert (bp): 3041
  Total vector size (bp): 5984
  Vector type: Mammalian Expression, AAV, Synthetic Biology
Growth in bacteria
  Bacterial resistance: Ampicillin, 100 μg/mL
  Growth temperature: 37°C
  Growth strain: NEB Stable
  Copy number: High Copy
Gene/Insert
  Gene/Insert name: synPolyA-synmiR8-mRuby-EF1a-CMVe_MeP-EGFP-MRE8_8×8
  Species: H. sapiens (human)
  Cloning method: Restriction Enzyme; 5′ cloning site MluI (not destroyed); 3′ cloning site PspOMI (not destroyed)
  Sequencing primers: 5′ pBR322ori-F; 3′ SV40pA-R
Terms and licenses: Academic/Nonprofit Terms; Industry Terms: Not Available to Industry
How to cite: pAAV-synmiR-8-mRuby-Pro-EGFP-8×8 was a gift from Michael Elowitz (Addgene plasmid # 218256 ; http://n2t.net/addgene:218256 ; RRID:Addgene_218256)
