[The description below was written by a language model from this plasmid's Addgene catalogue record and pLannotate feature annotations shown in this document.]
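Description:
pAAV-synmiR-8-mRuby-Pro-EGFP-8×8 is a 5,984 bp AAV transfer plasmid for mammalian expression, built on a pAAV backbone and carrying a synthetic microRNA-based dosage compensation circuit that regulates EGFP. It is maintained in bacteria through a high-copy ColE1/pUC-type origin with ampicillin resistance (bla under its own promoter), and it also contains an f1 phage origin. The payload sits between AAV2 inverted terminal repeats, which allow the cassette to be packaged into recombinant AAV. One ITR is annotated as full length, while the other is detected only as two short fragments. This may reflect incomplete annotation or sequencing of this repetitive, structured region. The recommended recombination-deficient growth strain fits with the need to keep the ITRs stable.

The insert consists of two divergently oriented transcription units. On the reverse strand, an EF-1α core promoter drives mRuby3, followed by miR-30a-derived flanking sequence and a synthetic poly(A) signal. According to the insert name, this scaffold carries the synthetic microRNA synmiR-8, so red fluorescence marks the transcript that produces the miRNA. On the forward strand, a CMV enhancer fused to a fragment of the Mecp2 promoter (a promoter used for neuronal expression) drives EGFP, terminated by an SV40 poly(A) signal. The insert name indicates that the unannotated stretch between EGFP and the poly(A) signal holds target sites for synmiR-8 (MRE8, "8×8"), although the feature table does not annotate them and the record does not explain the exact meaning of "8×8". Because miRNA and target are encoded on the same DNA, repression should rise with copy number, an incoherent feedforward arrangement intended to buffer EGFP output against variation in gene dosage. The construct serves as a reporter version of this circuit for transfection or AAV delivery.
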