Features (pLannotate 1.2.2; 18 found; start..end, strand, type, name):
    775..1363    +  rep_origin     ori: high-copy-number ColE1/pMB1/pBR322/pUC origin of replication
   1436..1463    +  repeat_region  AAV2 ITR (fragment): inverted terminal repeat of adeno-associated virus serotype 2 inverted
   1492..1519    +  repeat_region  AAV2 ITR (fragment): inverted terminal repeat of adeno-associated virus serotype 2 inverted
   1569..1617    -  polyA_signal   poly(A) signal: synthetic polyadenylation signal
   1667..1793    -  ncRNA          3' miR-30a: sequence downstream of the 71-nt precursor of the human miR-30a microRNA (Zeng et al., 2002) miRNA
   1997..2707    -  CDS            mRuby3: mRuby3 is a basic (constitutively fluorescent) red fluorescent protein published in 2016, derived from Entacmaea quadricolor. It has low acid sensitivity.
   2729..2940    -  promoter       EF-1α core promoter: core promoter for human elongation factor EF-1α
   2985..3288    +  enhancer       CMV enhancer: human cytomegalovirus immediate early enhancer
   3289..3464    +  promoter       Mecp2 promoter (fragment): promoter for selective expression in neurons (Adachi et al., 2005; Gray et al., 2011)
   3532..4248    +  CDS            EGFP: EGFP is a basic (constitutively fluorescent) green fluorescent protein published in 1996, derived from Aequorea victoria. It is reported to be a rapidly-maturing weak dimer with moderate acid sensitivity.
   4524..4645    +  polyA_signal   SV40 poly(A) signal: SV40 polyadenylation signal
   4671..4811    +  repeat_region  AAV2 ITR: inverted terminal repeat of adeno-associated virus serotype 2 inverted
   4816..4867    -  misc_feature   bom (fragment): basis of mobility region from pBR322
   4886..5341    +  rep_origin     f1 ori (sequence partly withheld): f1 bacteriophage origin of replication; arrow indicates direction of (+) strand synthesis
   5342..5391    -  misc_feature   bom (fragment): basis of mobility region from pBR322
   5493..5528    -  CDS            rop (fragment): Rop protein, which maintains plasmids at low copy number; rop
   5623..5727    +  promoter       AmpR promoter: bla
   5728..604     +  CDS            AmpR (across the origin): β-lactamase; bla; confers resistance to ampicillin, carbenicillin, and related antibiotics
>Addgene plasmid #218256 | pAAV-synmiR-8-mRuby-Pro-EGFP-8×8 | addgene full sequence | sequence record 494515 | Addgene NGS Result
AGAGCAACTCGGTCGCCGCATACACTATTCTCAGAATGACTTGGTTGAGTACTCACCAGTCACAGAAAAG
CATCTTACGGATGGCATGACAGTAAGAGAATTATGCAGTGCTGCCATAACCATGAGTGATAACACTGCGG
CCAACTTACTTCTGACAACGATCGGAGGACCGAAGGAGCTAACCGCTTTTTTGCACAACATGGGGGATCA
TGTAACTCGCCTTGATCGTTGGGAACCGGAGCTGAATGAAGCCATACCAAACGACGAGCGTGACACCACG
ATGCCTGTAGCAATGGCAACAACGTTGCGCAAACTATTAACTGGCGAACTACTTACTCTAGCTTCCCGGC
AACAATTAATAGACTGGATGGAGGCGGATAAAGTTGCAGGACCACTTCTGCGCTCGGCCCTTCCGGCTGG
CTGGTTTATTGCTGATAAATCTGGAGCCGGTGAGCGTGGGTCTCGCGGTATCATTGCAGCACTGGGGCCA
GATGGTAAGCCCTCCCGTATCGTAGTTATCTACACGACGGGGAGTCAGGCAACTATGGATGAACGAAATA
GACAGATCGCTGAGATAGGTGCCTCACTGATTAAGCATTGGTAACTGTCAGACCAAGTTTACTCATATAT
ACTTTAGATTGATTTAAAACTTCATTTTTAATTTAAAAGGATCTAGGTGAAGATCCTTTTTGATAATCTC
ATGACCAAAATCCCTTAACGTGAGTTTTCGTTCCACTGAGCGTCAGACCCCGTAGAAAAGATCAAAGGAT
CTTCTTGAGATCCTTTTTTTCTGCGCGTAATCTGCTGCTTGCAAACAAAAAAACCACCGCTACCAGCGGT
GGTTTGTTTGCCGGATCAAGAGCTACCAACTCTTTTTCCGAAGGTAACTGGCTTCAGCAGAGCGCAGATA
CCAAATACTGTTCTTCTAGTGTAGCCGTAGTTAGGCCACCACTTCAAGAACTCTGTAGCACCGCCTACAT
ACCTCGCTCTGCTAATCCTGTTACCAGTGGCTGCTGCCAGTGGCGATAAGTCGTGTCTTACCGGGTTGGA
CTCAAGACGATAGTTACCGGATAAGGCGCAGCGGTCGGGCTGAACGGGGGGTTCGTGCACACAGCCCAGC
TTGGAGCGAACGACCTACACCGAACTGAGATACCTACAGCGTGAGCTATGAGAAAGCGCCACGCTTCCCG
AAGGGAGAAAGGCGGACAGGTATCCGGTAAGCGGCAGGGTCGGAACAGGAGAGCGCACGAGGGAGCTTCC
AGGGGGAAACGCCTGGTATCTTTATAGTCCTGTCGGGTTTCGCCACCTCTGACTTGAGCGTCGATTTTTG
TGATGCTCGTCAGGGGGGCGGAGCCTATGGAAAAACGCCAGCAACGCGGCCTTTTTACGGTTCCTGGCCT
TTTGCTGGCCTTTTGCTCACATGTCCTGCAGGCAGCTGCGCGCTCGCTCGCTCACTGAGGCCGCCCGGGC
GTCGGGCGACCTTTGGTCGCCCGGCCTCAGTGAGCGAGCGAGCGCGCAGAGAGGGAGTGGCCAACTCCAT
CACTAGGGGTTCCTGCGGCCGCACGCGTCACACAAAAAACCAACACACAGATCTAATGAAAATAAAGATC
TTTTATTATTTCTTCCACAAGCCTGCAGGAAAAAGAAAGAGGATGAATGGTCAGGAAAAGTGATTTAATT
TATACCATTTTAATTCAGCTTTGTAAAAATGTATCAAAGAGATAGCAAGGTATTCAGTTTTAGTAAACAA
GATAATTGCTCGAATTCTAGCCCCTTGAAGTCCGAGGCAGTAGGCATCGTTGAGATTTAAAGATCGAATA
CATCTGTGGCTTCACTATTCGATCTTTAAATCTCAACGGCGCTCACTGTCAACAGCAATATACCTTCTCG
AGCCTTCTGTTGGGTTAAGAAGTCGAAGTAATCCCAGCAAGTGTTTCCAAGATGTGCAGGCAACGATTCT
GTAAAGTACTGAAGCCTCATTCAAACTTACCTGCTACTTATATAGCTCGTCCATGCCACCACCAAGGTTG
CTGTATTTGGCAACTGCCACTTCTCTTTGCACTACGTAGGTTTCATTGTCACTCTCCTCGATCCTTTCCA
GGCGGTGATCAACGGCATGGACACCGGGCATCTTGATGTTCCCGACGGTCTTTTTTGACCTGTAAGTTGT
CACGAAGTTGCAGTGCAGATGGCCACCACCATCAACTTTCAGTGCGATGTCAGTGTATCCTCTCAGACCA
CCATCTGCTGGATACATCATCTCTGTATTAGGCTCCCAACCCTTGGTCTTCTTCTGCATCACGGGACCAT
TGGAGGGAAAGTTTACCCCTCTGACCTTGACGTTGTAGACGAGCTCGCCATCCTCAAGGCTGGTGTCCTG
CGTGACGGTGACGACTCCACCATCTTCGTATCTCGTAACTCTTTCCCAAGTAAAACCCTCAGGAAAGGAC
TGTTTAAAGAAATCAGGGATGTCGGCCGGGTACTTGATAAAGGTACGGCTGCCATACATGAACGACGTGG
CAAGAATGTCAAAGGCAAATGGCAGGGGTCCTCCCTCGATGACTTTGATCCTCATGGTTTGCACTCCCTC
GTACGGTCTGCCTTCTCCTTCACCTGTGCATTTGAATTGGTGGCCGTTGACCGAACCTTCCATGACCACC
TTCATACGCATATTTTCCTTGATCAGCTCTTCGCCCTTAGACACCATGGTGGCGTCGACTCACGACACCT
GTGTTCTGGCGGCAAACCCGTTGCGAAAAAGAACGTTCACGGCGACTACTGCACTTATATACGGTTCTCC
CCCACCCTCGGGAAAAAGGCGGAGCCAGTACACGACATCACTTTCCCAGTTTACCCCGCGCCACCTTCTC
TAGGCACCGGTTCAATTGCCGACCCCTCCCCCCAACTTCTCGGGGACTGTGGGCGATGTGCGCTCTGCCC
ACTGACGGGCACCGGAGCCCTATGACTTGCATAGCTGCGTATGGCGTTACATAACTTACGGTAAATGGCC
CGCCTGGCTGACCGCCCAACGACCCCCGCCCATTGACGTCAATAATGACGTATGTTCCCATAGTAACGCC
AATAGGGACTTTCCATTGACGTCAATGGGTGGAGTATTTACGGTAAACTGCCCACTTGGCAGTACATCAA
GTGTATCATATGCCAAGTACGCCCCCTATTGACGTCAATGACGGTAAATGGCCCGCCTGGCATTATGCCC
AGTACATGACCTTATGGGACTTTCCTACTTGGCAGTACATCTACGTATTAGTCATCGCTATTACCATGAA
TTGAGGGCGTCACCGCTAAGGCTCCGCCCCAGCCTGGGCTCCACAACCAATGAAGGGTAATCTCGACAAA
GAGCAAGGGGTGGGGCGCGGGCGCGCAGGTGCAGCAGCACACAGGCTGGTCGGGAGGGCGGGGCGCGACG
TCTGCCGTGCGGGGTCCCGGCATCGGTTGCGCGCGCGCTCCCTCCTCTCGGAGAGAGGGCTGTGGTAAAA
CCCGTCCGGAAACCACTTAAGCTTCGCCACCATGGTGAGCAAGGGCGAGGAGCTGTTCACCGGGGTGGTG
CCCATCCTGGTCGAGCTGGACGGCGACGTAAACGGCCACAAGTTCAGCGTGTCCGGCGAGGGCGAGGGCG
ATGCCACCTACGGCAAGCTGACCCTGAAGTTCATCTGCACCACCGGCAAGCTGCCCGTGCCCTGGCCCAC
CCTCGTGACCACCCTGACCTACGGCGTGCAGTGCTTCAGCCGCTACCCCGACCACATGAAGCAGCACGAC
TTCTTCAAGTCCGCCATGCCCGAAGGCTACGTCCAGGAGCGCACCATCTTCTTCAAGGACGACGGCAACT
ACAAGACCCGCGCCGAGGTGAAGTTCGAGGGCGACACCCTGGTGAACCGCATCGAGCTGAAGGGCATCGA
CTTCAAGGAGGACGGCAACATCCTGGGGCACAAGCTGGAGTACAACTACAACAGCCACAACGTCTATATC
ATGGCCGACAAGCAGAAGAACGGCATCAAGGTGAACTTCAAGATCCGCCACAACATCGAGGACGGCAGCG
TGCAGCTCGCCGACCACTACCAGCAGAACACCCCCATCGGCGACGGCCCCGTGCTGCTGCCCGACAACCA
CTACCTGAGCACCCAGTCCGCCCTGAGCAAAGACCCCAACGAGAAGCGCGATCACATGGTCCTGCTGGAG
TTCGTGACCGCCGCCGGGATCACTCTCGGCATGGACGAGCTGTACAAGTAGTTCTTTGAGTAACGTCAAA
TTAGATCGAATACAACAATTGTAACGTCAAATTAGATCGAATAATCACTTGGTAACGTCAAATTAGATCG
AATACAACTGGAGTAACGTCAAATTAGATCGAATAACTAGTTCTTTGAGTAACGTCAAATTAGATCGAAT
ACAACAATTGTAACGTCAAATTAGATCGAATAATCACTTGGTAACGTCAAATTAGATCGAATACAACTGG
AGTAACGTCAAATTAGATCGAATAAGGGCCCATCGATGCTAGCAACTTGTTTATTGCAGCTTATAATGGT
TACAAATAAAGCAATAGCATCACAAATTTCACAAATAAAGCATTTTTTTCACTGCATTCTAGTTGTGGTT
TGTCCAAACTCATCAATGTATCTTATCATGTCTGCGGACCGAGCGGCCGCAGGAACCCCTAGTGATGGAG
TTGGCCACTCCCTCTCTGCGCGCTCGCTCGCTCACTGAGGCCGGGCGACCAAAGGTCGCCCGACGCCCGG
GCTTTGCCCGGGCGGCCTCAGTGAGCGAGCGAGCGCGCAGCTGCCTGCAGGGGCGCCTGATGCGGTATTT
TCTCCTTACGCATCTGTGCGGTATTTCACACCGCATA
[95 nt withheld, positions 4868-4962]
T
[46 nt withheld, positions 4964-5009]
C
[141 nt withheld, positions 5011-5151]
CCTTTGACGTTGGAGTCCACGTTCTTT
[37 nt withheld, positions 5179-5215]
ACTCTATCTCGGGCTATTCTTTTGATTTATAAGGGATTTTGCCGATTTCGGTCTATTGGTTAAAAAATGA
GCTGATTTAACAAAAATTTAACGCGAATTTTAACAAAATATTAACGTTTACAATTTTATGGTGCACTCTC
AGTACAATCTGCTCTGATGCCGCATAGTTAAGCCAGCCCCGACACCCGCCAACACCCGCTGACGCGCCCT
GACGGGCTTGTCTGCTCCCGGCATCCGCTTACAGACAAGCTGTGACCGTCTCCGGGAGCTGCATGTGTCA
GAGGTTTTCACCGTCATCACCGAAACGCGCGAGACGAAAGGGCCTCGTGATACGCCTATTTTTATAGGTT
AATGTCATGATAATAATGGTTTCTTAGACGTCAGGTGGCACTTTTCGGGGAAATGTGCGCGGAACCCCTA
TTTGTTTATTTTTCTAAATACATTCAAATATGTATCCGCTCATGAGACAATAACCCTGATAAATGCTTCA
ATAATATTGAAAAAGGAAGAGTATGAGTATTCAACATTTCCGTGTCGCCCTTATTCCCTTTTTTGCGGCA
TTTTGCCTTCCTGTTTTTGCTCACCCAGAAACGCTGGTGAAAGTAAAAGATGCTGAAGATCAGTTGGGTG
CACGAGTGGGTTACATCGAACTGGATCTCAACAGCGGTAAGATCCTTGAGAGTTTTCGCCCCGAAGAACG
TTTTCCAATGATGAGCACTTTTAAAGTTCTGCTATGTGGCGCGGTATTATCCCTTATTGACGCCGGGCA
